>Addgene plasmid #59661 | pGEM-T Dmel Or49a | addgene partial sequence | sequence record 97487 | M13pUC-Fwd 5'-CCCAGTCACGACGTTGTAAAACG-3'
TGTAATACGACTCACTATAGGGCGAATTGGGCCCGACGTCGCATGCTCCCGGCCGCCATGGCCGCGGGAT
TCTTTTCTACAGTTTGTCGTATAACCGCGAAAAATCTGTATGTGATGGTCATCAACTACGAAGGAATAGC
CAATTTGTTAAAAAAAAAACACTTCTACAATGTCATACTCACTATTTTGAAGGTGTCGAGTGATATAATA
ATTACTCCCCTGGCTGAAATCTCCAAAGGCCGTTGAGCCTGTGCCATTAGAATGAGTATCTCCTTCTTGT
ATCGCAAAGATCCTTCATACCACTTGCTTTCAAAGGCAGCCTTGGCTAAATTTGTACTCTGAAAAGTGAC
TTTAAGCAGGTGTCCTATGACCATCCATTACATTATACCCACCAAATCTATTAACATTTGTCCGTGTGAG
CTGACAACGTAGAACTGGGCAGCTACACTAGCAAAGAGCATCATATAGGAAATGCCCTCCCAATTGAAAC
CTTCGACGACGGTATAGTACGCCATGCAGCAAAGTAAACAAGATGTGGTAAACAGATTAGATGCCAATAA
GAGTCCAAAAACATAGTTCACGTCCTTTTGAAGCCTGTAATATGTTGCTTAAAATATTATTAATCAATAT
AATCAAATTTGGTTAAGTTACCTGATCATTAGTTGATGTCTCTTTATAATGCTGGCCAAGAAGTCACAGT
CTTGTTGTTCCGTTTCTGGACTTGGTCGAATGGAGGCCAACATATTGGCCAGATAGCCCAAGTGCATCGA
TATTTGGCTTGAGACGCACATCATCCACAGATCTATGCCCAGGCTCACATTCACTATGAACTGGCTATAG
GTGAAGTCTATCACGTAGGCCAACACATAGCCCAAAGGTTT
