>Addgene plasmid #59661 | pGEM-T Dmel Or49a | addgene partial sequence | sequence record 97488 | M13pUC-Rev 5'-AGCGGATAACAATTTCACACAGG-3'
TGACCATGATTACGCCAAGCTATTTAGGTGACACTATAGAATACTCAAGCTATGCATCCAACGCGTTGGG
AGCTCTCCCATATGGTCGACCTGCAGGCGGCCGCACTAGTGATTATGGAAAAACTACGTTCCTATGAGGA
TTTCATCTTCATGGCCAACATGATGTTCAAGACCCTTGGCTACGATCTATTCCATACACCCAAACCCTGG
TGGCGCTATCTGCTTGTGCGAGGATACTTCGTTTTGTGCACGATCAGCAACTTTTACGAGGCTTCCATGG
TGACGACAAGGATAATTGAGTGGGAATCCTTGGCCGGAAGTCCCTCCAAAATAATGCGACAGGGTCTGCA
CTTCTTTTACATGTTGAGTAGCCAATTGAAATTTATCACATTCATGATAAATCGCAAACGCCTACTGCAG
CTGAGCCATCGTTTGAAAGAGTTGTATCCTCATAAAGAGCAAAATCAAAGGAAGTACGAGGTGAATAAAT
ACTACCTATCCTGTTCCACGCGCAATGTTTTGTACGTGTACTACTTTGTAATGGTCGTCATGGCACTGGA
ACCCCTCGTTCAGTCGTGCATTATGTACCTGATAGGCTTTGGAAAAGCTGATTTTACCTATAAACGCATT
TTTCCCACGCGCCTCACTTTCGATTCTGAAAAACCTTTGGGCTATGTGTTGGCCTACGTGATAGACTTCA
CCTATAGCCAGTTCATAGTGAATGTGAGCCTGGGCATAGATCTGTGGATGATGTGCGTCTCAAGCCAAAT
ATCGATGCACTTGGGCTATCTGGCCAATATGTTGGCCTCCATTCGACCAAGTCCAGAAACGGAACAACAA
GACTGTGACTTCTTGGCCAGCATTATAAAGAGACATCAACTAATGATCAGGTAACTTAACCAAATTTGAT
TATATTGATTAATAATATTTTAAGCAACATATTACAGGCTTCAAAAGGACGTGAACTATGTTT
