[The description below was written by a language model from this plasmid's Addgene catalogue record.]
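Description:
pGEM-T Dmel Or49a is a small bacterial cloning plasmid built on the commercial pGEM-T backbone (about 3 kb), a high-copy vector maintained in E. coli under ampicillin selection. pGEM-T is a standard T-overhang vector designed to receive PCR products, and its cloning site is generally flanked by opposing phage RNA polymerase promoters (T7 and SP6) and by M13 forward and reverse primer sites. The record lists the M13 primers for sequencing across the insert. It gives the cloning method as unknown, supplies no feature table, and does not state the orientation of the insert relative to the flanking promoters. Although the entry is catalogued as "bacterial expression", nothing in it suggests that the plasmid is meant to produce protein.

The insert is a roughly 1.4 kb fragment of Or49a, a Drosophila melanogaster odorant receptor gene (also known as CG13158 or DOR10). The depositor notes that it was derived from genomic DNA rather than cDNA, so it may include intronic sequence, although the record does not define the exact boundaries. The stated purpose is to serve as a probe for Or49a expression. In a vector of this type, that typically means using the plasmid as a template for in vitro transcription of labelled antisense (and control sense) riboprobes for RNA in situ hybridization. This use fits the associated study, which mapped the spatial pattern of olfactory receptor expression in the fly antenna. The plasmid is therefore best regarded as a probe template for identifying the olfactory sensory neurons that express Or49a.
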