Addgene plasmid #59661: pGEM-T Dmel Or49a
Purpose: Probe for Drosophila melanogaster Or49a expression
Depositing lab: Richard Axel & Leslie Vosshall. Depositing organization: Columbia University. Publication: A spatial map of olfactory receptor expression in the Drosophila antenna. Vosshall LB, Amrein H, Morozov PS, Rzhetsky A, Axel R. Cell. 1999 Mar 5;96(5):725-36. 10.1016/S0092-8674(00)80582-6 PubMed 10089887.
Backbone
  Vector backbone: pGEM-T
  Backbone manufacturer: Promega
  Backbone size w/o insert (bp): 3000
  Vector type: Bacterial Expression
Growth in bacteria
  Bacterial resistance: Ampicillin, 100 μg/mL
  Growth temperature: 37°C
  Growth strain: DH5alpha
  Copy number: High Copy
Gene/Insert
  Gene/Insert name: Or49a
  Species: D. melanogaster (fly)
  Insert size (bp): 1400
  Entrez Gene: Or49a (a.k.a. Dmel_CG13158, 49A.1, 49a, CG13158, DOR10, Dmel\CG13158, OR49a)
  Cloning method: Unknown
  Sequencing primers: 5′ M13-F20; 3′ M13-Rev
Terms and licenses: Academic/Nonprofit Terms; Industry Terms: Not Available to Industry
Depositor comments: source: Genomic DNA
How to cite: pGEM-T Dmel Or49a was a gift from Richard Axel & Leslie Vosshall (Addgene plasmid # 59661 ; http://n2t.net/addgene:59661 ; RRID:Addgene_59661)
